>Addgene plasmid #155237 | pcDNA-HisFlag-rUSP19ER-CAmut | addgene full sequence | sequence record 311608 | Addgene NGS Result
TTGGAGGTCGCTGAGTAGTGCGCGAGCAAAATTTAAGCTACAACAAGGCAAGGCTTGACCGACAATTGCA
TGAAGAATCTGCTTAGGGTTAGGCGTTTTGCGCTGCTTCGCGATGTACGGGCCAGATATACGCGTTGACA
TTGATTATTGACTAGTTATTAATAGTAATCAATTACGGGGTCATTAGTTCATAGCCCATATATGGAGTTC
CGCGTTACATAACTTACGGTAAATGGCCCGCCTGGCTGACCGCCCAACGACCCCCGCCCATTGACGTCAA
TAATGACGTATGTTCCCATAGTAACGCCAATAGGGACTTTCCATTGACGTCAATGGGTGGAGTATTTACG
GTAAACTGCCCACTTGGCAGTACATCAAGTGTATCATATGCCAAGTACGCCCCCTATTGACGTCAATGAC
GGTAAATGGCCCGCCTGGCATTATGCCCAGTACATGACCTTATGGGACTTTCCTACTTGGCAGTACATCT
ACGTATTAGTCATCGCTATTACCATGGTGATGCGGTTTTGGCAGTACATCAATGGGCGTGGATAGCGGTT
TGACTCACGGGGATTTCCAAGTCTCCACCCCATTGACGTCAATGGGAGTTTGTTTTGGCACCAAAATCAA
CGGGACTTTCCAAAATGTCGTAACAACTCCGCCCCATTGACGCAAATGGGCGGTAGGCGTGTACGGTGGG
AGGTCTATATAAGCAGAGCTCTCTGGCTAACTAGAGAACCCACTGCTTACTGGCTTATCGAAATTAATAC
GACTCACTATAGGGAGACCCAAGCTGGCTAGTTAAGCTTGGTACCGAGCTCGGATCCACTAGTCCAGTGT
GGTGGAATTCTGCAGATATCCAGCACAGTGGCGGCCGCTCGAGTCTAGAGCCACCATGGCACATCATCAT
CATCATCACGACTACAAAGACCATGACGGTGATTATAAAGATCATGACATCGATTACAAGGATGACGATG
ACAAGCGCCCGGGCTGCAGGAATTCGATGGGTCCATGTGCTGGCACCAGTGCTACAGGCCCAAGGAGGGG
GCCTCCGGGATTGGAGGAGGCAACTAGTAAGAAGAAACAGAAGGATCGAGCAAACCAGGAAAGTAAGGAT
GGAGATCCTAGGAGAGTGTCCATGCCTCGAAAGGAGCCCACCAAAGATGAACTGTTGCTCGATTGGAGAC
AGAGTTCAGATAAGGTGGTTGTTAAGCTGCGCGTGGGAACAGGTCCCATATGTCTGGAGGAAGTAGATGC
TGCTTTCACAGACACGGACTGTGTGGTGAGGCTTCCAGATGGTCGGCAGTGGGGTGGTGTCTTCTTTGCT
GAAATACAAAGTTCTTGTACCAAAGTGCAGACTCACAAGGGTGGTCTTCTACAGTTGGCACTACCAAAGA
AGGTGCCTCTTCTCACGTGGCCCTCTCTCCTGAAGAAACCTCTAGGGACCCAAGAACTGGTGCCAGGATT
GCGGTGCCAGGAGAACGGACAAGAACTGTCTCCCATTGCCCTGGAGCCAGGTTCTGAGCCCCGCAGAGCT
AAACAGGAAGCTCGAAACCAGAAGAGGGCCCAGGGCCGTGGTGAGGTAGGCTCAGGGGCTAGCCCTGGGG
CACAGGCAGGGCCCAGTGCCAAGAGGGCTGTTCATCTCTGCAGAGGGCCAGAAGGTGAAGGGTCCATGGA
TGGGCCTGGCCCCCAGGGTGATGCCCCATCCTTCCTGTCCGACTCAGCTACGCAGGTTGAGGCTGAGGAG
CAGCTCCATGTTCCACCAGTGAACCCTCAAACAAGTCTCTTGGGCTCAGAGAAGAATTTAGCCCTTTTGA
CAGTAGAGAAGACAGTGTCCCCCAGGAGTGACTCAGTCTCCCCAGTCATGATCCGGAACAGAGACCCTGA
GAAAGATGACCATTTCAAAGAGGAGATGGCAGTTGGAGCTGATCCTGCAGCCTTAGCGGATGAACCAGAG
TCTATGGTGAACCTGGCATTTGTCAAGAATGATTCGTATGAGAAGGGGCCGGATTCAGTGGTGGTGCACG
TGTATGTGAAGGAGAGCCGCAGGGATACCTCTCGAGTACTTTTCCGAGAGCAGGACTTCACGCTGATCTT
CCAGACCAGGGATGGAAATTTTCTGAGGCTGCATCCGGGCTGTGGGCCCCACACCATCTTCCGCTGGCAG
GTGAAGCTCAGGAACTTGATTGAGCCAGAGCAATGTACGTTTTGTTTCACGGCCTCTCGAATCGATATCT
GCCTCCGGAAGCGGCAGAGTCAGCGCTGGGGGGGACTGGAGGCCCCTGCTACACGAGTGGGTGGTGCAAA
GGTTGCCGTGCCGACAGGTCCAACCCCTTTGGATTCAACCCCTCCAGGAGGTGGCCCCCTCCCTCTGACT
GGCCAGGAGGAAGCCAGGGCTGTAGAGAAGGAAAAACCCAAGGCTCGGTCAGAGGACTCGGGGCTGGATG
GTGTGGTGGCTCGCACCCCCTTGGAGCATGTTACCCCAAAGCCAGAACCGCACTTGGCCTCGCCCAAACC
CACATGTATGGTGCCTCCAATGCCTCATAGTCCAGTGAGTGGAGATAGTGTGGAGGAGGATGAAGAGGAA
GAGAAGAAGGTTTGTCTCCCAGGCTTTACTGGCCTCGTCAACTTAGGGAACACCGCCTTCATGAATAGTG
TCATTCAGTCTCTGTCCAACACTCGGGAGCTTCGTGACTTCTTCCACGACCGATCCTTTGAGGCTGAGAT
TAACTACAATAACCCATTGGGGACTGGTGGGCGTCTGGCTATTGGCTTCGCTGTGCTGCTCCGGGCCCTG
TGGAAGGGCACTCACCAAGCCTTTCAACCCTCCAAGCTAAAGGCCATTGTAGCAAGCAAGGCCAGCCAGT
TTACAGGCTACGCACAGCATGATGCCCAAGAGTTCATGGCTTTCTTGTTGGATGGGCTGCATGAAGACCT
GAATCGGATCCAAAACAAACCCTACACAGAGACTGTGGACTCAGATGGGCGACCTGACGAGGTGGTGGCT
GAAGAAGCATGGCAGCGGCACAAGATGAGGAACGACTCATTCATTGTGGACCTGTTTCAGGGCCAGTACA
AGTCAAAGCTGGTGTGCCCTGTGTGTGCCAAGGTCTCCATCACTTTTGACCCGTTCCTTTATCTGCCGGT
ACCCTTGCCACAAAAGCAAAAGGTTCTCCCCATATATTATTTTGCCAGAGAGCCCCATAGCAAACCCATC
AAGTTCCTGGTGAGCGTCAGCAAGGAGAACTCCAGCGCAAGCGAAGTTTTGGAGTCCCTCTCTCAGAGTG
TCCACGTGAAGCCTGAGAGCCTGCGCCTGGCTGAGGTAATTAAGAATCGTTTCCACCGTGTTTTCTTGCC
CTCCCACTCACTGGATGCTGTGTCGCCAACGGACGTGCTCCTGTGCTTTGAGCTGCTATCCCCAGAATTG
GCTAAGGAGAGGGTAGTGGTGCTAGAGGTGCAGCAGCGCCCCCAGGTACCCAGCATCCCTATCTCCAAGT
GTGCAGCCTGCCAGCGGAAGCAGCAATCAGAAGATGAAAAACTGAAGCGTTGTACCCGTTGCTACCGTGT
GGGCTACTGCAACCAGTTCTGTCAGAAAACCCATTGGCCTGACCACAAAGGCCTCTGCCGCCCCGAGAAC
ATTGGCTACCCCTTCCTGGTCAGTGTACCTGCTTCACGCCTCACTTATGCCCGTCTTGCTCAGCTACTAG
AAGGTTATGCCCGGTACTCTGTGAGCGTATTCCAACCACCCTTCCAGCCTGGCCGAATGGCTTTGGAATC
ACAGAGCCCTGGCTGTACCACGTTGCTTTCAACCAGCTCTCTGGAGGCTGGGGATAGTGAAAGAGAACCC
ATTCAGCCTTCTGAGCTCCAGTTGGTGACTCCTGTGGCTGAGGGGGATACCGGGGCTCACCGCATGTGGC
CACCTGCTGATCGGGGTCCTGTGCCTAGCACCAGTGGAATTTCTTCCGAGATGCTGGCCAGTGGGCCTAT
GGAAGGGTGTTCCTTGCTTGCTGGTGAGAGGGTGTCTCGGCCTGAAGCTGCTGTGCCTGGGTACCAGCAC
TCACGTGAGTCTGTGAGCGCCCACACGCCCCAGTTCTTCATCTATAAAATTGATGCGTCAAGCCGTGAGC
AGCGGCTGGAGGACAAAGGGGACACTCCACTGGAGCTAGGTGATGACTGTAGCCTGGCTCTGGTGTGGCG
GAACAACGAACGCCTTCAGGAGTTTGTGCTGGTGGCCTCCAAGGAGCTGGAGTGTGCTGAAGACCCAGGC
TCCGCTGGTGAGGCTGCCCGTGCTGGCCACTTCACCCTGGACCAGTGCCTCAATCTCTTTACACGGCCTG
AAGTGCTGGCACCTGAGGAAGCCTGGTACTGCCCACAGTGCAAACAGCATCGAGAGGCCTCCAAGCAGCT
GCTGCTGTGGCGCCTACCAAATGTGCTCATCGTGCAGCTCAAGCGTTTCTCCTTTCGTAGCTTCATTTGG
CGTGACAAGATCAATGACTTGGTGGAGTTTCCAGTTCGGAACCTGGACTTGAGCAAGTTCTGTATTGGTC
AGAAAGAGGAGCAGCTGCCTAGCTATGACCTGTATGCAGTCATCAACCACTACGGAGGCATGATCGGCGG
CCACTACACTGCCTGTGCACGGCTGCCCAGTGACCGTAGTAGCCAGCGCAGTGACGTGGGCTGGCGCTTG
TTTGATGACAGCACGGTGACAACAGTAGACGAGAGCCAGGTGGTGACACGCTATGCCTATGTGCTCTTCT
ACCGTCGGCGGAACTCTCCTGTGGAGAGGCCCCCCAGGGCAGCTCACGCTGAACACCACCCAGACCTAGG
CCCTGCAGCCGAGGCTGCTGCCAGCCAGGCTTCCCGGATTTGGCAGGAGCTCGAGGCCGAGGAGGAGATG
GTGCCCGAGGGGCCTGGGCCTCTGGGTCCTTGGGGGCCCCAAGACTGGGTGGGGCCCCCGCCACGTGGCC
CTACCACATCAGACGAGGGCTGCCTCCGATACTTTGTCCTGGGTACCGTGGCGGCTTTGGTGGCCCTTGT
GCTCAACGTATTCTATCCTCTGGTATCTCAGAGTCGCTGGAGATGAGCTCCCCTGCAGGCGCCTGCTGTG
AGCTGGCCTACCTATGCTCACCAGGACAGGCCTGCCTTTGTGGTGGGAGACAGCTCTGGGCTCTGAGCCT
CAGTGTATGTATCTGGTGGGAGACTTGTTGGGACTACAGCCTCTGTGGGGGCAGAGTATCCTAGGGTGTG
TGTCCATCCAGTTGTCTGTCCTCCTGTTTCTCTGACCCTTGTCCTAGGGCTTGGGGAATTCGATATCAAG
CTAAACCCGCTGATCAGCCTCGACTGTGCCTTCTAGTTGCCAGCCATCTGTTGTTTGCCCCTCCCCCGTG
CCTTCCTTGACCCTGGAAGGTGCCACTCCCACTGTCCTTTCCTAATAAAATGAGGAAATTGCATCGCATT
GTCTGAGTAGGTGTCATTCTATTCTGGGGGGTGGGGTGGGGCAGGACAGCAAGGGGGAGGATTGGGAAGA
CAATAGCAGGCATGCTGGGGATGCGGTGGGCTCTATGGCTTCTGAGGCGGAAAGAACCAGCTGGGGCTCT
AGGGGGTATCCCC
[124 nt withheld, positions 5614-5737]
C
[91 nt withheld, positions 5739-5829]
A
[49 nt withheld, positions 5831-5879]
CCTTTGACGTTGGAGTCCACGTTCTTT
[37 nt withheld, positions 5907-5943]
ACCCTATCTCGGTCTATTCTTTTGATTTATAAGGGATTTTGCCGATTTCGGCCTATTGGTTAAAAAATGA
GCTGATTTAACAAAAATTTAACGCGAATTAATTCTGTGGAATGTGTGTCAGTTAGGGTGTGGAAAGTCCC
CAGGCTCCCCAGCAGGCAGAAGTATGCAAAGCATGCATCTCAATTAGTCAGCAACCAGGTGTGGAAAGTC
CCCAGGCTCCCCAGCAGGCAGAAGTATGCAAAGCATGCATCTCAATTAGTCAGCAACCATAGTCCCGCCC
CTAACTCCGCCCATCCCGCCCCTAACTCCGCCCAGTTCCGCCCATTCTCCGCCCCATGGCTGACTAATTT
TTTTTATTTATGCAGAGGCCGAGGCCGCCTCTGCCTCTGAGCTATTCCAGAAGTAGTGAGGAGGCTTTTT
TGGAGGCCTAGGCTTTTGCAAAAAGCTCCCGGGAGCTTGTATATCCATTTTCGGATCTGATCAAGAGACA
GGATGAGGATCGTTTCGCATGATTGAACAAGATGGATTGCACGCAGGTTCTCCGGCCGCTTGGGTGGAGA
GGCTATTCGGCTATGACTGGGCACAACAGACAATCGGCTGCTCTGATGCCGCCGTGTTCCGGCTGTCAGC
GCAGGGGCGCCCGGTTCTTTTTGTCAAGACCGACCTGTCCGGTGCCCTGAATGAACTGCAGGACGAGGCA
GCGCGGCTATCGTGGCTGGCCACGACGGGCGTTCCTTGCGCAGCTGTGCTCGACGTTGTCACTGAAGCGG
GAAGGGACTGGCTGCTATTGGGCGAAGTGCCGGGGCAGGATCTCCTGTCATCTCACCTTGCTCCTGCCGA
GAAAGTATCCATCATGGCTGATGCAATGCGGCGGCTGCATACGCTTGATCCGGCTACCTGCCCATTCGAC
CACCAAGCGAAACATCGCATCGAGCGAGCACGTACTCGGATGGAAGCCGGTCTTGTCGATCAGGATGATC
TGGACGAAGAGCATCAGGGGCTCGCGCCAGCCGAACTGTTCGCCAGGCTCAAGGCGCGCATGCCCGACGG
CGAGGATCTCGTCGTGACCCATGGCGATGCCTGCTTGCCGAATATCATGGTGGAAAATGGCCGCTTTTCT
GGATTCATCGACTGTGGCCGGCTGGGTGTGGCGGACCGCTATCAGGACATAGCGTTGGCTACCCGTGATA
TTGCTGAAGAGCTTGGCGGCGAATGGGCTGACCGCTTCCTCGTGCTTTACGGTATCGCCGCTCCCGATTC
GCAGCGCATCGCCTTCTATCGCCTTCTTGACGAGTTCTTCTGAGCGGGACTCTGGGGTTCGCGAAATGAC
CGACCAAGCGACGCCCAACCTGCCATCACGAGATTTCGATTCCACCGCCGCCTTCTATGAAAGGTTGGGC
TTCGGAATCGTTTTCCGGGACGCCGGCTGGATGATCCTCCAGCGCGGGGATCTCATGCTGGAGTTCTTCG
CCCACCCCAACTTGTTTATTGCAGCTTATAATGGTTACAAATAAAGCAATAGCATCACAAATTTCACAAA
TAAAGCATTTTTTTCACTGCATTCTAGTTGTGGTTTGTCCAAACTCATCAATGTATCTTATCATGTCTGT
ATACCGTCGACCTCTAGCTAGAGCTTGGCGTAATCATGGTCATAGCTGTTTCCTGTGTGAAATTGTTATC
CGCTCACAATTCCACACAACATACGAGCCGGAAGCATAAAGTGTAAAGCCTGGGGTGCCTAATGAGTGAG
CTAACTCACATTAATTGCGTTGCGCTCACTGCCCGCTTTCCAGTCGGGAAACCTGTCGTGCCAGCTGCAT
TAATGAATCGGCCAACGCGCGGGGAGAGGCGGTTTGCGTATTGGGCGCTCTTCCGCTTCCTCGCTCACTG
ACTCGCTGCGCTCGGTCGTTCGGCTGCGGCGAGCGGTATCAGCTCACTCAAAGGCGGTAATACGGTTATC
CACAGAATCAGGGGATAACGCAGGAAAGAACATGTGAGCAAAAGGCCAGCAAAAGGCCAGGAACCGTAAA
AAGGCCGCGTTGCTGGCGTTTTTCCATAGGCTCCGCCCCCCTGACGAGCATCACAAAAATCGACGCTCAA
GTCAGAGGTGGCGAAACCCGACAGGACTATAAAGATACCAGGCGTTTCCCCCTGGAAGCTCCCTCGTGCG
CTCTCCTGTTCCGACCCTGCCGCTTACCGGATACCTGTCCGCCTTTCTCCCTTCGGGAAGCGTGGCGCTT
TCTCATAGCTCACGCTGTAGGTATCTCAGTTCGGTGTAGGTCGTTCGCTCCAAGCTGGGCTGTGTGCACG
AACCCCCCGTTCAGCCCGACCGCTGCGCCTTATCCGGTAACTATCGTCTTGAGTCCAACCCGGTAAGACA
CGACTTATCGCCACTGGCAGCAGCCACTGGTAACAGGATTAGCAGAGCGAGGTATGTAGGCGGTGCTACA
GAGTTCTTGAAGTGGTGGCCTAACTACGGCTACACTAGAAGAACAGTATTTGGTATCTGCGCTCTGCTGA
AGCCAGTTACCTTCGGAAAAAGAGTTGGTAGCTCTTGATCCGGCAAACAAACCACCGCTGGTAGCGGTGG
TTTTTTTGTTTGCAAGCAGCAGATTACGCGCAGAAAAAAAGGATCTCAAGAAGATCCTTTGATCTTTTCT
ACGGGGTCTGACGCTCAGTGGAACGAAAACTCACGTTAAGGGATTTTGGTCATGAGATTATCAAAAAGGA
TCTTCACCTAGATCCTTTTAAATTAAAAATGAAGTTTTAAATCAATCTAAAGTATATATGAGTAAACTTG
GTCTGACAGTTACCAATGCTTAATCAGTGAGGCACCTATCTCAGCGATCTGTCTATTTCGTTCATCCATA
GTTGCCTGACTCCCCGTCGTGTAGATAACTACGATACGGGAGGGCTTACCATCTGGCCCCAGTGCTGCAA
TGATACCGCGAGACCCACGCTCACCGGCTCCAGATTTATCAGCAATAAACCAGCCAGCCGGAAGGGCCGA
GCGCAGAAGTGGTCCTGCAACTTTATCCGCCTCCATCCAGTCTATTAATTGTTGCCGGGAAGCTAGAGTA
AGTAGTTCGCCAGTTAATAGTTTGCGCAACGTTGTTGCCATTGCTACAGGCATCGTGGTGTCACGCTCGT
CGTTTGGTATGGCTTCATTCAGCTCCGGTTCCCAACGATCAAGGCGAGTTACATGATCCCCCATGTTGTG
CAAAAAAGCGGTTAGCTCCTTCGGTCCTCCGATCGTTGTCAGAAGTAAGTTGGCCGCAGTGTTATCACTC
ATGGTTATGGCAGCACTGCATAATTCTCTTACTGTCATGCCATCCGTAAGATGCTTTTCTGTGACTGGTG
AGTACTCAACCAAGTCATTCTGAGAATAGTGTATGCGGCGACCGAGTTGCTCTTGCCCGGCGTCAATACG
GGATAATACCGCGCCACATAGCAGAACTTTAAAAGTGCTCATCATTGGAAAACGTTCTTCGGGGCGAAAA
CTCTCAAGGATCTTACCGCTGTTGAGATCCAGTTCGATGTAACCCACTCGTGCACCCAACTGATCTTCAG
CATCTTTTACTTTCACCAGCGTTTCTGGGTGAGCAAAAACAGGAAGGCAAAATGCCGCAAAAAAGGGAAT
AAGGGCGACACGGAAATGTTGAATACTCATACTCTTCCTTTTTCAATATTATTGAAGCATTTATCAGGGT
TATTGTCTCATGAGCGGATACATATTTGAATGTATTTAGAAAAATAAACAAATAGGGGTTCCGCGCACAT
TTCCCCGAAAAGTGCCACCTGACGTCGACGGATCGGGAGATCTCCCGATCCCCTATGGTGCACTCTCAGT
ACAATCTGCTCTGATGCCGCATAGTTAAGCCAGTATCTGCTCCCTGCTTGTGTG
Features (pLannotate 1.2.2; 24 found; start..end, strand, type, name):
    137..516     +  enhancer       CMV enhancer: human cytomegalovirus immediate early enhancer
    517..720     +  promoter       CMV promoter: human cytomegalovirus (CMV) immediate early promoter
    716..749     +  LTR            5' LTR (truncated) (fragment): truncated 5' long terminal repeat (LTR) from HIV-1
    765..783     +  promoter       T7 promoter: promoter for bacteriophage T7 RNA polymerase
    902..918     +  CDS            capTEV™ (fragment): composite tag for in vivo biotinylation, TEV protease cleavage, and 6xHis tagging
    920..985     +  CDS            3xFLAG: three tandem FLAG® epitope tags, followed by an enterokinase cleavage site
    988..1008    +  misc_feature   MCS (fragment): pBluescript multiple cloning site
   1019..5083    +  CDS            Usp19: UBP19_RAT - Experimental evidence at protein level: Swiss-Prot protein existence level 1. Deubiquitinating enzyme that regulates the degradation of various proteins. Deubiquitinates and prevents proteasomal degradation of RNF123 which in turn stimulates CDKN1B ubiquitin-dependent degradation thereby playing a role in cell proliferation. Involved in decreased protein synthesis in atrophying skeletal muscle. Modulates transcription of major myofibrillar proteins. Also involved in turnover of endoplasmic-reticulum-associated degradation (ERAD) substrates. Regulates the stability of BIRC2/c-IAP1 a
   5305..5322    +  misc_feature   MCS (fragment): pBluescript multiple cloning site
   5344..5568    +  polyA_signal   bGH poly(A) signal: bovine growth hormone polyadenylation signal
   5572..5593    +  promoter       SV40 promoter (fragment): SV40 enhancer and early promoter
   5614..6042    +  rep_origin     f1 ori (sequence partly withheld): f1 bacteriophage origin of replication; arrow indicates direction of (+) strand synthesis
   6056..6385    +  promoter       SV40 promoter: SV40 enhancer and early promoter
   6452..7243    +  CDS            neo: KKA2_KLEPN - Also known as kan, nptII. Experimental evidence at protein level: Swiss-Prot protein existence level 1. Resistance to kanamycin, neomycin, paromomycin, ribostamycin, butirosin and gentamicin B. From Klebsiella pneumoniae.
   7269..7427    +  CDS            ble (fragment): BLE_KLEPN - Experimental evidence at protein level: Swiss-Prot protein existence level 1. Binding protein with a strong affinity to the bleomycin family of antibiotics. Binds to CL990; an antimitotic-antibiotic compound. From Klebsiella pneumoniae.
   7422..7543    +  polyA_signal   SV40 poly(A) signal: SV40 polyadenylation signal
   7616..7632    -  protein_bind   lac operator: The lac repressor binds to the lac operator to inhibit transcription in E. coli. This inhibition can be relieved by adding lactose or isopropyl-β-D-thiogalactopyranoside (IPTG). lac repressor encoded by lacI
   7640..7670    -  promoter       lac promoter: promoter for the E. coli lac operon
   7685..7706    -  protein_bind   CAP binding site: CAP binding activates transcription in the presence of cAMP. E. coli catabolite activator protein
   7719..7811    -  CDS            lacI (fragment): lac repressor; lacI; The lac repressor binds to the lac operator to inhibit transcription in E. coli. This inhibition can be relieved by adding lactose or isopropyl-β-D-thiogalactopyranoside (IPTG).
   7994..8582    -  rep_origin     ori: high-copy-number ColE1/pMB1/pBR322/pUC origin of replication
   8753..9613    -  CDS            AmpR: β-lactamase; bla; confers resistance to ampicillin, carbenicillin, and related antibiotics
   9614..9718    -  promoter       AmpR promoter: bla
   9777..9829    -  misc_feature   bom (fragment): basis of mobility region from pBR322
