[The description below was written by a language model from this plasmid's Addgene catalogue record and pLannotate feature annotations shown in this document.]
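Description:
pcDNA-HisFlag-rUSP19ER-CAmut is a mammalian expression plasmid built on the pcDNA 3.1/Myc-His A backbone and designed to overexpress a mutated form of the endoplasmic reticulum isoform of rat USP19, a deubiquitinating enzyme. The sequenced construct is about 9.8 kb. It is maintained in E. coli through a high-copy ColE1/pUC-type origin with ampicillin selection (AmpR under its own bla promoter). It also carries an f1 origin, which permits single-stranded DNA production. For selection in mammalian cells, an SV40 enhancer/early promoter drives a neomycin phosphotransferase gene terminated by an SV40 poly(A) signal, so stable transfectants can be selected with G418.

The expression cassette uses the human CMV immediate-early enhancer and promoter, followed by a T7 promoter that also serves as a sequencing primer site. The open reading frame begins with an N-terminal 6xHis-3xFLAG tag; the 3xFLAG element includes an enterokinase cleavage site. The tag is joined through a short polylinker remnant to the roughly 4.1 kb Usp19 coding sequence, and transcripts end at the bovine growth hormone poly(A) signal. The insert was cloned between XbaI and PmeI sites, with the PmeI site destroyed. No Myc epitope is annotated downstream of the insert, which suggests the backbone's C-terminal Myc-His tag is not part of the product.

The insert carries a Cys545-to-Ala substitution. The "CAmut" name is consistent with a change to the catalytic cysteine, although the record does not explicitly describe the effect on activity. The His and FLAG tags allow detection, immunoprecipitation or affinity purification. The associated work concerns USP19's role in cell proliferation through stabilisation of the ubiquitin ligase KPC1, which targets p27Kip1, and this mutant would typically serve as a comparison to wild-type USP19.
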