Addgene plasmid #155237: pcDNA-HisFlag-rUSP19ER-CAmut
Purpose: for mammalian overexpression of the mutated ER isoform of rat USP19
Depositing lab: Simon Wing. Depositing organization: Research Institute of the McGill University Health Centre. Publication: USP19 deubiquitinating enzyme supports cell proliferation by stabilizing KPC1, a ubiquitin ligase for p27Kip1. Lu Y, Adegoke OA, Nepveu A, Nakayama KI, Bedard N, Cheng D, Peng J, Wing SS. Mol Cell Biol. 2009 Jan;29(2):547-58. doi: 10.1128/MCB.00329-08. Epub 2008 Nov 17. PubMed 19015242.
Backbone
  Vector backbone: pcDNA 3.1/Myc-His A
  Backbone size w/o insert (bp): 5493
  Vector type: Mammalian Expression
  Selectable markers: Neomycin (select with G418)
Growth in bacteria
  Bacterial resistance: Ampicillin, 100 μg/mL
  Growth temperature: 37°C
  Growth strain: DH5alpha
  Copy number: High Copy
Gene/Insert
  Gene/Insert name: USP19 (ER isoform)
  Species: R. norvegicus (rat)
  Insert size (bp): 4074
  Mutation: Cys(545) to Ala
  Entrez Gene: Usp19
  Promoter: CMV
  Tag / fusion protein: 6XHis-3XFlag (N terminal on insert)
  Cloning method: Restriction Enzyme; 5′ cloning site XbaI (not destroyed); 3′ cloning site PmeI (destroyed during cloning)
  Sequencing primers: 5′ T7; 3′ BGHreverse
Terms and licenses: Academic/Nonprofit Terms; Industry Terms: Not Available to Industry
How to cite: pcDNA-HisFlag-rUSP19ER-CAmut was a gift from Simon Wing (Addgene plasmid # 155237 ; http://n2t.net/addgene:155237 ; RRID:Addgene_155237)
